>Addgene plasmid #214888 | pAB17 (punc-17::QuasAr) | addgene full sequence | sequence record 466452 | Addgene NGS Result
ATGACCATGATTACGCCAAGCTTGCATGCTCCCGGCCGCCATGGCCGCGGGATTACACCAATCATTTCTC
CCCTCCGAAATGTGTAGTCGTCATGACAAAGTGGTGACACTGGATTACGGTAGGCTCCGCCCACTTCTTG
GAAAAGTGACGTGGGCTCGGTGAGCCCTAAAGCTTTTGGTTTTCACAATTTTCTGGTTTTTGGGATTTTT
GCGGGAATTTTGAGAGGAGAAAGTTGGGAGAGAAGATATTGGAATGGTCCCCGGGGAGCTGTACATTTAT
ACATCTAGACTGAAGCTGGGGTATTGCAAAAAGAGAAAAGCCTATCACTTTCTTTCCATCCTGCATACTT
GCCAAAAAGTTTTGGCTGAGCTTATTTTTAAAATTGGAATTTTTTGGAATTTTCAGAAAAGAAAAAGTTT
TTTCTTTTTTTTTAATTTAAAAAATTTTTGCTATTTATTGCATGGTACTACAGAAAAACTTGAATGAAAT
AAAAAATTTGGAAAATTCAAGAAAACTTTTTTTTTCATAGTTTATTTATTCGAGTTTTAATGTGGCTTTT
ATTTTGTTCGGTTTTTGTTTTAAAAAGATTTTATACAAAATTTCAAGAATTTACAATTTTTCCGTTGTAA
AAAATCCAAAAAAAAATCCAAAAAAATAGTTCAGACCTTTTTTTAAATTTTAAATTTAAAAATTCAATAC
CAAAAAATTAAAAAAAATTAGTTTTTCCGAGAATAAAGGAAAAATGTTGAAAAAATATTATATATAAAAT
TTCCAGAAAATGTGAAAACTCCAAAAAACTGCAGACTTTTCCCCAAACTAGCTATTTTTTGAATTCATTA
CCTTTAAAGGTGGAGTACCGAAATTTAAGACTTTGCTTTTTTAGACCCAAAATGGTCCAAAACTACCAAA
TTTCGTAATGAGACGTTCTGAAAATTTTTCAAAAAAATGTTATGGGAGCTCAAAGTTTTTGAAAAAATGG
TATATTTTTAGCTAATTTTAACCACTTCTTGGCGTCGCAGCGGTTGGAACTCAATTTTAATTAAATTATC
ATCCTTCAATGTCCTTCAATCTTTGCAATTTCAATCGACCATACGCGTTCAGAGCATTTTTTTTTTTCGT
TTTTCCTCCCGTCCAGCACATATTTAAATATTCTCTCTCCCCCTCCCCTGGTTCCTAAAAACTTGGGAAA
GGGGAATTTCGAAGGAGGTGGAAGCTTCTTCTTCTCCCCGAGCACACACACACATCCTCTCTTCAAAATC
TTTAAGAAATAGTGCGTGTGAATGACTAGACGCTGAAGCTAACTTGGTTTCCGCGAACAATCCCAATCAG
TGCCTGTGCCGAGGCTTCGGAGAAGAAGAGATTGACGTCGTCTTTTTCTTTTTTTGTGAAACAGAATAAA
AAAGAATACGAAATGGACTTTTTCACACATTTTCGTTACTTTTCCAGAAAAAAACGAAGCTCTAGCCATG
GAAGTTTGAATTGAAAACCTAAACCCCGATGTGTATTCATTTGAGCTTAAGCCTAAGCCTAATTCTACGC
CTAAGCATAAGCCTAAGCCTATGTTCAAGCCTAAGCCAAATTGTAGAACGTTACCAAAAGATCAAACCTA
TTTTTCCTACAGAAAAGGTCTAATGATAACTGTTAAGCGAGAGACAAGGAGAGATATATATCAAAAACTA
GCCCAAACTGTGATTAACATCTATTAACTGACCTCAAAAAAAAAAATAGTAGAGATTAAATACTGCTCAA
AAAGTTTCTTGGAAAAGTAAATTGTTAGGTTTCTGGGGCCTGTAAAACTGGACCGAGTTTTGAAGAATTT
TTTTAACTTTTCAAAGTTTGGCGTCACTGAAAGCTTTATATTGTACATGTTCCACCAATTTTCTTTTGTA
TCCGTTTTTTCTGTCTCAAAACGGAGCTCGAGCCCATGACGTGTGGATACCGTGAGAATCCGCCCAATTC
CTTCACATCGATCTCATATTTCTTTCCCAGTTTATATTGAATTCCCGTTGAATTGCGGCTTTGCAGGGGA
GAAGATGTGCGTCTTTATATTTTTTTTTCTATCCTTACCCGCCGTGAATCCGGCTCGAATTGAGCCAATT
TTTATGAATAGTAGAGCTAATTGACTTCGTCTCCCTAGAATTGATGAGGTAAAGCTCGTGGGGAGATATG
GAGATTTTTCGATTTTTTTTCCAGTAATTTTCAGTTCAAAATTTGAGCTTTTGAGCAGGAGTTTTGAGAT
TTGTGCCAAAATTTCCTATTATTTTTTCAAATATTTTTGCTTTTGTAAAAAAGGTGTAGTAGAAGTTTTG
TAGTGCCACTATTTTTTTTTTGAAAATTATGTTTTGGCGGAAAGTTCTTTAAAAAAGTTAATCAAAATTT
TTGGCGCTTTAGTCAAATTAATTTTCTGGCAAAAATATTAGTAATTTTGGCGTGAGTTCAATTTTCCCAT
TCTTAAAATTTCACACAATTAAGAATTTTAAGATTTGGGTTTTTTTTTCAACAAAAAATCAAATATTTAC
ATGAAAATTCGGCGGGAAATAAAAAAAAATATTCCGATTCAATGTGTGAATAACTTTTTGCGGGGAATTC
AAATTTGCATTATTTAAACTTTTTTTAAGCTCGAAAAATTGAAATTCTTAAATAAATAAATAAAATTTTC
CTCGAATTTTGAATGTTTCGATTTTTTAGCGTTATTTTTTCAAAATTTCCACTAAAACTCTAGTTCTAAA
GTTCTAAAACTTTAAAAACTTCCTAATGTTGTGGTCTTGTGTTTTTTTGGCAGCGATTTCCAAATTTCTG
AAATTCCAACAAAAAAACCACTACGTCAGTTTGCATATCCAACCCCCCCCCCCCCCCCCCCCCCTCTGAG
CCAATCAATCATGTGCATTTTGAATTGGCGCCAAGGCAATCTTCGTAAAAAATAACAATAGAGTCATCCC
TCAGAACAGAAAAGAAACCCGCCCGGGGGCTCAAATACACATGTCATTTTTCTTTTTTCGCCTGATTTTT
AGCCTAAATTAGTGTTTAGCAATTTTTTAAGGTAACTCGGTGGAGTCATTTGAACTTTTTAAACTAAAAT
TTCAGAAAAAATTCTTTTTTTTTGTCAAAAAATAATTTTCCCGCCGGAATTTTTCAAAAAAATAATTTTT
ATTTTATTTTTCAAGTTCCTTGTTTCCTCTTTATTTTTTTATTTTGCCCCCAAAAGTTTTACACTAAAAT
ATTTAATTTTCAGGTAATTCATCGAAAGTCTTTCTATTTTCCGCATCTCTTGTTCAAGGGATTGGCCAAA
GGACCCAAAGGTATGTTTCGAATGATACTAACATAACATAGAACATTTTCAGGAGGACCCTTGGATGGTA
AGTATCGCTCTGCAGGCTGGTTACGACCTACTGGGTGACGGCAGACCTGAAACCCTGTGGCTGGGCATCG
GCACTCTGCTGATGCTGATTGGAACCTTCTACTTTCTGGTCCGCGGATGGGGAGTCACCGATAAGGATGC
CCGGGAATATTACGCTGTGACTATCCTGGTGTCCGGAATCGCATCCGCCGCATATCTGTCTATGTTCTTT
GGTATCGGGCTTACTGAGGTGTCCGTCGGGGGCGAAATGTTGGATATCTATTATGCCAGGTACGCCCAGT
GGCTGTTTACCACCCCACTTCTGCTGCTGCACCTGGCCCTTCTCGCTAAGGTGGATCGGGTGACCATCGG
CACCCTGGTGGGTGTGGACGCCCTGATGATCGTCACTGGCCTCATCGGAGCCTTGAGCCACACGGCCATA
GCCAGATACAGTTGGTGGTTGTTCTCTACAATTTGCATGATAGTGGTGCTCTATGTTCTGGCTACATCCC
TGCGATCTGCTGCAAAGGAGCGGGGCCCCGAGGTGGCATCTACCTTTAACACCCTGACAGCTCTGGTCTT
GGTGCTGTGGACCGCTTACCCTATCCTGTGGATCATAGGCACTGAGGGCGCTGGCGTGGTGGGCCTGGGC
ATCGAAACTCTGCTGTTTATGGTGTTGGACGTGACTGCCAAGGTCGGCTTTGGCTTTATCCTGTTGAGAT
CCCGGGCTATTCTGGGCGACACCGAGCGTCGACGGTACCATGGTATTGATATCTGAGCTCCGCATCGGCC
GCTGTCATCAGATCGCCATCTCGCGCCCGTGCCTCTGACTTCTAAGTCCAATTACTCTTCAACATCCCTA
CATGCTCTTTCTCCCTGTGCTCCCACCCCCTATTTTTGTTATTATCAAAAAACTTCTCTTAATTTCTTTG
TTTTTTAGCTTCTTTTAAGTCACCTCTAACAATGAAATTGTGTAGATTCAAAAATAGAATTAATTCGTAA
TAAAAAGTCGAAAAAAATTGTGCTCCCTCCCCCCATTAATAATAATTCTATCCCAAAATCTACACAATGT
TCTGTGTACACTTCTTATGTTTTTTACTTCTGATAAATTTTTTTGAAACATCATAGAAAAAACCGCACAC
AAAATACCTTATCATATGTTACGTTTCAGTTTATGACCGCAATTTTTATTTCTTCGCACGTCTGGGCCTC
TCATGACGTCAAATCATGCTCATCGTGAAAAAGTTTTGGAGTATTTTTGGAATTTTTCAATCAAGTGAAA
GTTTATGAAATTAATTTTCCTGCTTTTGCTTTTTGGGGTTTCCCCTATTGTTTGTCAAGATTTCGAGGAC
GGCGTTTTTCTTGCTAAAATCACAAGTATTGATGAGCACGATGCAAGAAAGATCGGAAGAAGGTTTGGGT
TTGAGGCTCAGTGGAAGGTGAGTAGAAGTTGATAATTTGAAAGTGGAGTAGTGTCTATGGGGTTTTTGCC
TTAAATGACAGAATACATTCCCAATATACCAAACATAACTGTTTCTACTAGTCGGCCGTACGGGCCCTTT
CGTCTCGCGCGTTTCGGTGATGACGGTGAAAACCTCTGACACATGCAGCTCCCGGAGACGGTCACAGCTT
GTCTGTAAGCGGATGCCGGGAGCAGACAAGCCCGTCAGGGCGCGTCAGCGGGTGTTGGCGGGTGTCGGGG
CTGGCTTAACTATGCGGCATCAGAGCAGATTGTACTGAGAGTGCACCATATGCGGTGTGAAATACCGCAC
AGATGCGTAAGGAGAAAATACCGCATCAGGCGGCCTTAAGGGCCTCGTGATACGCCTATTTTTATAGGTT
AATGTCATGATAATAATGGTTTCTTAGACGTCAGGTGGCACTTTTCGGGGAAATGTGCGCGGAACCCCTA
TTTGTTTATTTTTCTAAATACATTCAAATATGTATCCGCTCATGAGACAATAACCCTGATAAATGCTTCA
ATAATATTGAAAAAGGAAGAGTATGAGTATTCAACATTTCCGTGTCGCCCTTATTCCCTTTTTTGCGGCA
TTTTGCCTTCCTGTTTTTGCTCACCCAGAAACGCTGGTGAAAGTAAAAGATGCTGAAGATCAGTTGGGTG
CACGAGTGGGTTACATCGAACTGGATCTCAACAGCGGTAAGATCCTTGAGAGTTTTCGCCCCGAAGAACG
TTTTCCAATGATGAGCACTTTTAAAGTTCTGCTATGTGGCGCGGTATTATCCCGTATTGACGCCGGGCAA
GAGCAACTCGGTCGCCGCATACACTATTCTCAGAATGACTTGGTTGAGTACTCACCAGTCACAGAAAAGC
ATCTTACGGATGGCATGACAGTAAGAGAATTATGCAGTGCTGCCATAACCATGAGTGATAACACTGCGGC
CAACTTACTTCTGACAACGATCGGAGGACCGAAGGAGCTAACCGCTTTTTTGCACAACATGGGGGATCAT
GTAACTCGCCTTGATCGTTGGGAACCGGAGCTGAATGAAGCCATACCAAACGACGAGCGTGACACCACGA
TGCCTGTAGCAATGGCAACAACGTTGCGCAAACTATTAACTGGCGAACTACTTACTCTAGCTTCCCGGCA
ACAATTAATAGACTGGATGGAGGCGGATAAAGTTGCAGGACCACTTCTGCGCTCGGCCCTTCCGGCTGGC
TGGTTTATTGCTGATAAATCTGGAGCCGGTGAGCGTGGGTCTCGCGGTATCATTGCAGCACTGGGGCCAG
ATGGTAAGCCCTCCCGTATCGTAGTTATCTACACGACGGGGAGTCAGGCAACTATGGATGAACGAAATAG
ACAGATCGCTGAGATAGGTGCCTCACTGATTAAGCATTGGTAACTGTCAGACCAAGTTTACTCATATATA
CTTTAGATTGATTTAAAACTTCATTTTTAATTTAAAAGGATCTAGGTGAAGATCCTTTTTGATAATCTCA
TGACCAAAATCCCTTAACGTGAGTTTTCGTTCCACTGAGCGTCAGACCCCGTAGAAAAGATCAAAGGATC
TTCTTGAGATCCTTTTTTTCTGCGCGTAATCTGCTGCTTGCAAACAAAAAAACCACCGCTACCAGCGGTG
GTTTGTTTGCCGGATCAAGAGCTACCAACTCTTTTTCCGAAGGTAACTGGCTTCAGCAGAGCGCAGATAC
CAAATACTGTTCTTCTAGTGTAGCCGTAGTTAGGCCACCACTTCAAGAACTCTGTAGCACCGCCTACATA
CCTCGCTCTGCTAATCCTGTTACCAGTGGCTGCTGCCAGTGGCGATAAGTCGTGTCTTACCGGGTTGGAC
TCAAGACGATAGTTACCGGATAAGGCGCAGCGGTCGGGCTGAACGGGGGGTTCGTGCACACAGCCCAGCT
TGGAGCGAACGACCTACACCGAACTGAGATACCTACAGCGTGAGCTATGAGAAAGCGCCACGCTTCCCGA
AGGGAGAAAGGCGGACAGGTATCCGGTAAGCGGCAGGGTCGGAACAGGAGAGCGCACGAGGGAGCTTCCA
GGGGGAAACGCCTGGTATCTTTATAGTCCTGTCGGGTTTCGCCACCTCTGACTTGAGCGTCGATTTTTGT
GATGCTCGTCAGGGGGGCGGAGCCTATGGAAAAACGCCAGCAACGCGGCCTTTTTACGGTTCCTGGCCTT
TTGCTGGCCTTTTGCTCACATGTTCTTTCCTGCGTTATCCCCTGATTCTGTGGATAACCGTATTACCGCC
TTTGAGTGAGCTGATACCGCTCGCCGCAGCCGAACGACCGAGCGCAGCGAGTCAGTGAGCGAGGAAGCGG
AAGAGCGCCCAATACGCAAACCGCCTCTCCCCGCGCGTTGGCCGATTCATTAATGCAGCTGGCACGACAG
GTTTCCCGACTGGAAAGCGGGCAGTGAGCGCAACGCAATTAATGTGAGTTAGCTCACTCATTAGGCACCC
CAGGCTTTACACTTTATGCTTCCGGCTCGTATGTTGTGTGGAATTGTGAGCGGATAACAATTTCACACAG
GAAACAGCT
Features (pLannotate 1.2.2; 13 found; start..end, strand, type, name):
   2843..2864    -  promoter       chicken β-actin promoter (fragment): contains a 21-bp deletion relative to the standard chicken β-actin promoter
   3092..3113    +  terminator     tbb-2 terminator (fragment): tbb-2; transcription terminator for the C. elegans tubulin beta-2 gene
   3355..4086    +  CDS            QuasAr2: achaerhodopsin-3 (Arch) derivative with improved voltage sensitivity (Hochbaum et al., 2014)
   4625..4777    +  CDS            aex-5 (fragment): AEX5_CAEEL - Also known as kpc-3 From Caenorhabditis elegans.
   4904..4939    +  CDS            rop (fragment): Rop protein, which maintains plasmids at low copy number; rop
   5041..5140    +  misc_feature   bom (fragment): basis of mobility region from pBR322
   5238..5342    +  promoter       AmpR promoter: bla
   5343..6203    +  CDS            AmpR: β-lactamase; bla; confers resistance to ampicillin, carbenicillin, and related antibiotics
   6374..6962    +  rep_origin     ori: high-copy-number ColE1/pMB1/pBR322/pUC origin of replication
   7145..7237    +  CDS            lacI (fragment): lac repressor; lacI; The lac repressor binds to the lac operator to inhibit transcription in E. coli. This inhibition can be relieved by adding lactose or isopropyl-β-D-thiogalactopyranoside (IPTG).
   7250..7271    +  protein_bind   CAP binding site: CAP binding activates transcription in the presence of cAMP. E. coli catabolite activator protein
   7286..7316    +  promoter       lac promoter: promoter for the E. coli lac operon
   7324..7340    +  protein_bind   lac operator: The lac repressor binds to the lac operator to inhibit transcription in E. coli. This inhibition can be relieved by adding lactose or isopropyl-β-D-thiogalactopyranoside (IPTG). lac repressor encoded by lacI
