[The description below was written by a language model from this plasmid's Addgene catalogue record and pLannotate feature annotations shown in this document.]
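Description:
pAB17 (punc-17::QuasAr) is a worm expression plasmid built on the RM#348p backbone and designed to express the genetically encoded voltage sensor QuasAr2 in the cholinergic neurons of Caenorhabditis elegans. It is propagated in E. coli as a high-copy plasmid: the feature table shows a ColE1/pUC-type origin of replication and a β-lactamase gene with its own promoter conferring ampicillin resistance. Short remnants of pBR322/pUC-derived cloning sequence (rop and bom fragments, a lacI fragment, CAP binding site, lac promoter and lac operator) are also present. No worm selection or co-injection marker is recorded.

The payload is a roughly 730 bp QuasAr2 coding sequence, an engineered derivative of archaerhodopsin-3 from Halorubrum sodomense with improved voltage sensitivity, whose fluorescence reports membrane potential. As the name indicates, expression is driven by the promoter of unc-17, which restricts expression to cholinergic neurons. This promoter is not annotated in the automated feature table, but the large unannotated region upstream of the QuasAr2 CDS is where it would be expected to lie. The tiny hits there to a chicken β-actin promoter and a tbb-2 terminator are only about 20 bp long and are probably spurious matches. A short aex-5 fragment is annotated downstream of the CDS, but the record does not identify the 3′ UTR or terminator. No fluorescent protein fusion or epitope tag is annotated.

The construct is suited to generating transgenic worms for optical recording of neuronal voltage, and it was deposited in connection with work on all-optical closed-loop voltage clamping of muscles and neurons in live animals. The sequenced record is 7,359 nt, a few bases shorter than the stated total size.
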