Addgene plasmid #214888: pAB17 (punc-17::QuasAr)
Purpose: Expresses the voltage sensor QuasAr2 in cholinergic neurons of C. elegans.
Depositing lab: Alexander Gottschalk. Depositing organization: Goethe-Universitaet Frankfurt am Main. Publication: All-optical closed-loop voltage clamp for precise control of muscles and neurons in live animals. Bergs ACF, Liewald JF, Rodriguez-Rozada S, Liu Q, Wirt C, Bessel A, Zeitzschel N, Durmaz H, Nozownik A, Dill H, Jospin M, Vierock J, Bargmann CI, Hegemann P, Wiegert JS, Gottschalk A. Nat Commun. 2023 Apr 6;14(1):1939. doi: 10.1038/s41467-023-37622-6. PubMed 37024493.
Backbone
  Vector backbone: RM#348p
  Backbone manufacturer: J. Rand
  Backbone size w/o insert (bp): 6636
  Total vector size (bp): 7367
  Vector type: Worm Expression
Growth in bacteria
  Bacterial resistance: Ampicillin, 100 μg/mL
  Growth temperature: 37°C
  Growth strain: DH5alpha
  Copy number: High Copy
Gene/Insert
  Gene/Insert name: QuasAr2
  Species: Halorubrum sodomense
  Insert size (bp): 731
Resource information
  A portion of this plasmid was derived from a plasmid made by: Adam Cohen
Terms and licenses: Academic/Nonprofit Terms; Industry Terms: Not Available to Industry
How to cite: pAB17 (punc-17::QuasAr) was a gift from Alexander Gottschalk (Addgene plasmid # 214888 ; http://n2t.net/addgene:214888 ; RRID:Addgene_214888)
